Addgene plasmid #49721: pVRb31_34
Depositing lab: Christopher Voigt. Depositing organization: University of California, San Francisco (UCSF). Publication: Design of orthogonal genetic switches based on a crosstalk map of sigmas, anti-sigmas, and promoters. Rhodius VA, Segall-Shapiro TH, Sharon BD, Ghodasara A, Orlova E, Tabakh H, Burkhardt DH, Clancy K, Peterson TC, Gross CA, Voigt CA. Mol Syst Biol. 2013 Oct 29;9:702. doi: 10.1038/msb.2013.58. PubMed 24169405.
Backbone
  Vector backbone: pVRb
  Vector type: Bacterial Expression, Synthetic Biology
Growth in bacteria
  Bacterial resistance: Kanamycin, 50 μg/mL
  Growth temperature: 37°C
  Growth strain: DH10B
  Copy number: Low Copy
Gene/Insert
  Gene/Insert name: sfgfp
  Species: Aequorea victoria
  Promoter: Pecf31_34
  Cloning method: Ligation Independent Cloning
  Sequencing primers: 5′ tggcaattccgacgtctaag; 3′ cgttcaccgacaaacaacag
Terms and licenses: Academic/Nonprofit Terms; Industry Terms: Not Available to Industry
How to cite: pVRb31_34 was a gift from Christopher Voigt (Addgene plasmid # 49721 ; http://n2t.net/addgene:49721 ; RRID:Addgene_49721)
