[The description below was written by a language model from this plasmid's Addgene catalogue record and pLannotate feature annotations shown in this document.]
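Description:
pVRb31_34 is a low-copy bacterial reporter plasmid built on the pVRb backbone for synthetic biology work in Escherichia coli. It replicates from the pSC101 origin, which depends on the plasmid-encoded Rep101 (RepA) initiator protein and accounts for the low copy number. Selection is by kanamycin, conferred by the neo/nptII aminoglycoside phosphotransferase gene. That gene is followed by the phage lambda t0 terminator. A short annotated fragment of the Tn5 transposase next to it is most likely a non-functional remnant of the Tn5 origin of the resistance cassette, not a working element.

The payload is a single reporter cassette in which superfolder GFP (sfgfp), a rapidly maturing, constitutively fluorescent derivative of Aequorea victoria GFP, is placed under the control of the promoter Pecf31_34. The promoter itself is not picked up by the automated feature table, but the roughly 115 nucleotides upstream of the sfGFP coding sequence are where it would be expected to sit. Downstream, a small remnant of a pUC-type multiple cloning site and the E. coli rrnB T1 terminator close the transcription unit and insulate it from the rest of the plasmid.

The promoter name and the associated publication on orthogonal switches built from sigma factors, anti-sigmas and their promoters indicate that Pecf31_34 is a promoter responsive to an extracytoplasmic function (ECF) sigma factor. The plasmid would therefore report promoter activity as green fluorescence when a cognate sigma factor is supplied from a compatible second plasmid. This allows activation, anti-sigma repression and crosstalk between sigma–promoter pairs to be measured. The record does not state which sigma factor is the intended partner.
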