Features (pLannotate 1.2.2; 8 found; start..end, strand, type, name):
    116..829     +  CDS            Superfolder GFP: Superfolder GFP is a basic (constitutively fluorescent) green fluorescent protein published in 2005, derived from Aequorea victoria. It is reported to be a very rapidly-maturing weak dimer.
    843..861     +  misc_feature   MCS (fragment): pUC18/19 multiple cloning site
    874..960     +  terminator     rrnB T1 terminator: Escherichia coli rrnB; transcription terminator T1 from the E. coli rrnB gene
   1495..2445    -  CDS            Rep101: RepA protein needed for replication with the pSC101 origin; rep101
   2493..2715    -  rep_origin     pSC101 ori: low-copy replication origin that requires the Rep101 protein
   3207..3301    -  terminator     lambda t0 terminator: transcription terminator from phage lambda
   3335..4126    -  CDS            neo: KKA2_KLEPN - Also known as kan, nptII. Experimental evidence at protein level: Swiss-Prot protein existence level 1. Resistance to kanamycin, neomycin, paromomycin, ribostamycin, butirosin and gentamicin B. From Klebsiella pneumoniae.
   4158..4277    -  CDS            tnpA (fragment): TN5P_ECOLX - Also known as tnp. Experimental evidence at protein level: Swiss-Prot protein existence level 1. Mediates transposition of transposon Tn5 by a 'cut and paste' mechanism. First, the monomeric transposase binds the 19 bp inverted DNA repeats flanking the transposon. Then, dimerization of the DNA- bound transposase creates a synaptic DNA complex. After nicking of the first DNA strand, excision of the transposon proceeds through a series of intermediates. The transposase then mediates the insertion of the transposon at a new site by strand transfer. The activity of the wild- type tran
>Addgene plasmid #49721 | pVRb31_34 | depositor full sequence | sequence record 74518 | pVRb31_34 sequence 4327 bps
CAATGGCTGAAAAGAATTGTAAAAAAGATGAACGCTTTTGAATCCGGTGTCGTCTCATAAGGCAGAAAAA
CAAAAAAGGGGGATCCTGTCAATTTCCGCGATAGAGGAGGTAAAGATGAGCAAAGGAGAAGAACTTTTCA
CTGGAGTTGTCCCAATTCTTGTTGAATTAGATGGTGATGTTAATGGGCACAAATTTTCTGTCCGTGGAGA
GGGTGAAGGTGATGCTACAAACGGAAAACTCACCCTTAAATTTATTTGCACTACTGGAAAACTACCTGTT
CCGTGGCCAACACTTGTCACTACTCTGACCTATGGTGTTCAATGCTTTTCCCGTTATCCGGATCACATGA
AACGGCATGACTTTTTCAAGAGTGCCATGCCCGAAGGTTATGTACAGGAACGCACTATATCTTTCAAAGA
TGACGGGACCTACAAGACGCGTGCTGAAGTCAAGTTTGAAGGTGATACCCTTGTTAATCGTATCGAGTTA
AAGGGTATTGATTTTAAAGAAGATGGAAACATTCTTGGACACAAACTCGAGTACAACTTTAACTCACACA
ATGTATACATCACGGCAGACAAACAAAAGAATGGAATCAAAGCTAACTTCAAAATTCGCCACAACGTTGA
AGATGGTTCCGTTCAACTAGCAGACCATTATCAACAAAATACTCCAATTGGCGATGGCCCTGTCCTTTTA
CCAGACAACCATTACCTGTCGACACAATCTGTCCTTTCGAAAGATCCCAACGAAAAGCGTGACCACATGG
TCCTTCTTGAGTTTGTAACTGCTGCTGGGATTACACATGGCATGGATGAGCTCTACAAATAATAAATGTC
CAGACCTGCAGGCATGCAAGCCTCTAGAGGCATCAAATAAAACGAAAGGCTCAGTCGAAAGACTGGGCCT
TTCGTTTTATCTGTTGTTTGTCGGTGAACGCTCTCCTGAGTAGGACAAATCCGCCGCCCTAGACCTAGGG
TACGGGTTTTGCTGCCCGCAAACGGGCTGTTCTGGTGTTGCTAGTTTGTTATCAGAATCGCAGATCCGGC
TTCAGGTTTGCCGGCTGAAAGCGCTATTTCTTCCAGAATTGCCATGATTTTTTCCCCACGGGAGGCGTCA
CTGGCTCCCGTGTTGTCGGCAGCTTTGATTCGATAAGCAGCATCGCCTGTTTCAGGCTGTCTATGTGTGA
CTGTTGAGCTGTAACAAGTTGTCTCAGGTGTTCAATTTCATGTTCTAGTTGCTTTGTTTTACTGGTTTCA
CCTGTTCTATTAGGTGTTACATGCTGTTCATCTGTTACATTGTCGATCTGTTCATGGTGAACAGCTTTAA
ATGCACCAAAAACTCGTAAAAGCTCTGATGTATCTATCTTTTTTACACCGTTTTCATCTGTGCATATGGA
CAGTTTTCCCTTTGATATCTAACGGTGAACAGTTGTTCTACTTTTGTTTGTTAGTCTTGATGCTTCACTG
ATAGATACAAGAGCCATAAGAACCTCAGATCCTTCCGTATTTAGCCAGTATGTTCTCTAGTGTGGTTCGT
TGTTTTTGCGTGAGCCATGAGAACGAACCATTGAGATCATGCTTACTTTGCATGTCACTCAAAAATTTTG
CCTCAAAACTGGTGAGCTGAATTTTTGCAGTTAAAGCATCGTGTAGTGTTTTTCTTAGTCCGTTACGTAG
GTAGGAATCTGATGTAATGGTTGTTGGTATTTTGTCACCATTCATTTTTATCTGGTTGTTCTCAAGTTCG
GTTACGAGATCCATTTGTCTATCTAGTTCAACTTGGAAAATCAACGTATCAGTCGGGCGGCCTCGCTTAT
CAACCACCAATTTCATATTGCTGTAAGTGTTTAAATCTTTACTTATTGGTTTCAAAACCCATTGGTTAAG
CCTTTTAAACTCATGGTAGTTATTTTCAAGCATTAACATGAACTTAAATTCATCAAGGCTAATCTCTATA
TTTGCCTTGTGAGTTTTCTTTTGTGTTAGTTCTTTTAATAACCACTCATAAATCCTCATAGAGTATTTGT
TTTCAAAAGACTTAACATGTTCCAGATTATATTTTATGAATTTTTTTAACTGGAAAAGATAAGGCAATAT
CTCTTCACTAAAAACTAATTCTAATTTTTCGCTTGAGAACTTGGCATAGTTTGTCCACTGGAAAATCTCA
AAGCCTTTAACCAAAGGATTCCTGATTTCCACAGTTCTCGTCATCAGCTCTCTGGTTGCTTTAGCTAATA
CACCATAAGCATTTTCCCTACTGATGTTCATCATCTGAGCGTATTGGTTATAAGTGAACGATACCGTCCG
TTCTTTCCTTGTAGGGTTTTCAATCGTGGGGTTGAGTAGTGCCACACAGCATAAAATTAGCTTGGTTTCA
TGCTCCGTTAAGTCATAGCGACTAATCGCTAGTTCATTTGCTTTGAAAACAACTAATTCAGACATACATC
TCAATTGGTCTAGGTGATTTTAATCACTATACCAATTGAGATGGGCTAGTCAATGATAATTACTAGTCCT
TTTCCTTTGAGTTGTGGGTATCTGTAAATTCTGCTAGACCTTTGCTGGAAAACTTGTAAATTCTGCTAGA
CCCTCTGTAAATTCCGCTAGACCTTTGTGTGTTTTTTTTGTTTATATTCAAGTGGTTATAATTTATAGAA
TAAAGAAAGAATAAAAAAAGATAAAAAGAATAGATCCCAGCCCTGTGTATAACTCACTACTTTAGTCAGT
TCCGCAGTATTACAAAAGGATGTCGCAAACGCTGTTTGCTCCTCTACAAAACAGACCTTAAAACCCTAAA
GGCTTAAGTAGCACCCTCGCAAGCTCGGGCAAATCGCTGAATATTCCTTTTGTCTCCGACCATCAGGCAC
CTGAGTCGCTGTCTTTTTCGTGACATTCAGTTCGCTGCGCTCACGGCTCTGGCAGTGAATGGGGGTAAAT
GGCACTACAGGCGCCTTTTATGGATTCATGCAAGGAAACTACCCATAATACAAGAAAAGCCCGTCACGGG
CTTCTCAGGGCGTTTTATGGCGGGTCTGCTATGTGGTGCTATCTGACTTTTTGCTGTTCAGCAGTTCCTG
CCCTCTGATTTTCCAGTCTGACCACTTCGGATTATCCCGTGACAGGTCATTCAGACTGGCTAATGCACCC
AGTAAGGCAGCGGTATCATCAACAGGCTTACCCGTCTTACTGTCCCTAGTGCTTGGATTCTCACCAATAA
AAAACGCCCGGCGGCAACCGAGCGTTCTGAACAAATCCAGATGGAGTTCTGAGGTCATTACTGGATCTAT
CAACAGGAGTCCAAGCGAGCTCTCGAACCCCAGAGTCCCGCTCAGAAGAACTCGTCAAGAAGGCGATAGA
AGGCGATGCGCTGCGAATCGGGAGCGGCGATACCGTAAAGCACGAGGAAGCGGTCAGCCCATTCGCCGCC
AAGCTCTTCAGCAATATCACGGGTAGCCAACGCTATGTCCTGATAGCGGTCCGCCACACCCAGCCGGCCA
CAGTCGATGAATCCAGAAAAGCGGCCATTTTCCACCATGATATTCGGCAAGCAGGCATCGCCATGGGTCA
CGACGAGATCCTCGCCGTCGGGCATGCGCGCCTTGAGCCTGGCGAACAGTTCGGCTGGCGCGAGCCCCTG
ATGCTCTTCGTCCAGATCATCCTGATCGACAAGACCGGCTTCCATCCGAGTACGTGCTCGCTCGATGCGA
TGTTTCGCTTGGTGGTCGAATGGGCAGGTAGCCGGATCAAGCGTATGCAGCCGCCGCATTGCATCAGCCA
TGATGGATACTTTCTCGGCAGGAGCAAGGTGAGATGACAGGAGATCCTGCCCCGGCACTTCGCCCAATAG
CAGCCAGTCCCTTCCCGCTTCAGTGACAACGTCGAGCACAGCTGCGCAAGGAACGCCCGTCGTGGCCAGC
CACGATAGCCGCGCTGCCTCGTCCTGCAGTTCATTCAGGGCACCGGACAGGTCGGTCTTGACAAAAAGAA
CCGGGCGCCCCTGCGCTGACAGCCGGAACACGGCGGCATCAGAGCAGCCGATTGTCTGTTGTGCCCAGTC
ATAGCCGAATAGCCTCTCCACCCAAGCGGCCGGAGAACCTGCGTGCAATCCATCTTGTTCAATCATGCGA
AACGATCCTCATCCTGTCTCTTGATCAGATCTTGATCCCCTGCGCCATCAGATCCTTGGCGGCAAGAAAG
CCATCCAGTTTACTTTGCAGGGCTTCCCAACCTTACCAGAGGGCGCCCCAGCTGGCAATTCCGACGTCTA
AGAAACCATTATTATCATGACATTAACCTATAAAAATAGGCGTATCACGAGGCCCTT
