>Addgene plasmid #49721 | pVRb31_34 | depositor partial sequence | sequence record 74120 | pECF promoter
CAATGGCTGAAAAGAATTGTAAAAAAGATGAACGCTTTTGAATCCGGTGTCGTCTCATAAGGCAGAAAAA
CAAAAAAGGG
