>Addgene plasmid #49721 | pVRb31_34 | depositor partial sequence | sequence record 74121 | pVRb backbone
GGATCCTGTCAATTTCCGCGATAGAGGAGGTAAAGATGAGCAAAGGAGAAGAACTTTTCACTGGAGTTGT
CCCAATTCTTGTTGAATTAGATGGTGATGTTAATGGGCACAAATTTTCTGTCCGTGGAGAGGGTGAAGGT
GATGCTACAAACGGAAAACTCACCCTTAAATTTATTTGCACTACTGGAAAACTACCTGTTCCGTGGCCAA
CACTTGTCACTACTCTGACCTATGGTGTTCAATGCTTTTCCCGTTATCCGGATCACATGAAACGGCATGA
CTTTTTCAAGAGTGCCATGCCCGAAGGTTATGTACAGGAACGCACTATATCTTTCAAAGATGACGGGACC
TACAAGACGCGTGCTGAAGTCAAGTTTGAAGGTGATACCCTTGTTAATCGTATCGAGTTAAAGGGTATTG
ATTTTAAAGAAGATGGAAACATTCTTGGACACAAACTCGAGTACAACTTTAACTCACACAATGTATACAT
CACGGCAGACAAACAAAAGAATGGAATCAAAGCTAACTTCAAAATTCGCCACAACGTTGAAGATGGTTCC
GTTCAACTAGCAGACCATTATCAACAAAATACTCCAATTGGCGATGGCCCTGTCCTTTTACCAGACAACC
ATTACCTGTCGACACAATCTGTCCTTTCGAAAGATCCCAACGAAAAGCGTGACCACATGGTCCTTCTTGA
GTTTGTAACTGCTGCTGGGATTACACATGGCATGGATGAGCTCTACAAATAATAAATGTCCAGACCTGCA
GGCATGCAAGCCTCTAGAGGCATCAAATAAAACGAAAGGCTCAGTCGAAAGACTGGGCCTTTCGTTTTAT
CTGTTGTTTGTCGGTGAACGCTCTCCTGAGTAGGACAAATCCGCCGCCCTAGACCTAGGGTACGGGTTTT
GCTGCCCGCAAACGGGCTGTTCTGGTGTTGCTAGTTTGTTATCAGAATCGCAGATCCGGCTTCAGGTTTG
CCGGCTGAAAGCGCTATTTCTTCCAGAATTGCCATGATTTTTTCCCCACGGGAGGCGTCACTGGCTCCCG
TGTTGTCGGCAGCTTTGATTCGATAAGCAGCATCGCCTGTTTCAGGCTGTCTATGTGTGACTGTTGAGCT
GTAACAAGTTGTCTCAGGTGTTCAATTTCATGTTCTAGTTGCTTTGTTTTACTGGTTTCACCTGTTCTAT
TAGGTGTTACATGCTGTTCATCTGTTACATTGTCGATCTGTTCATGGTGAACAGCTTTAAATGCACCAAA
AACTCGTAAAAGCTCTGATGTATCTATCTTTTTTACACCGTTTTCATCTGTGCATATGGACAGTTTTCCC
TTTGATATCTAACGGTGAACAGTTGTTCTACTTTTGTTTGTTAGTCTTGATGCTTCACTGATAGATACAA
GAGCCATAAGAACCTCAGATCCTTCCGTATTTAGCCAGTATGTTCTCTAGTGTGGTTCGTTGTTTTTGCG
TGAGCCATGAGAACGAACCATTGAGATCATGCTTACTTTGCATGTCACTCAAAAATTTTGCCTCAAAACT
GGTGAGCTGAATTTTTGCAGTTAAAGCATCGTGTAGTGTTTTTCTTAGTCCGTTACGTAGGTAGGAATCT
GATGTAATGGTTGTTGGTATTTTGTCACCATTCATTTTTATCTGGTTGTTCTCAAGTTCGGTTACGAGAT
CCATTTGTCTATCTAGTTCAACTTGGAAAATCAACGTATCAGTCGGGCGGCCTCGCTTATCAACCACCAA
TTTCATATTGCTGTAAGTGTTTAAATCTTTACTTATTGGTTTCAAAACCCATTGGTTAAGCCTTTTAAAC
TCATGGTAGTTATTTTCAAGCATTAACATGAACTTAAATTCATCAAGGCTAATCTCTATATTTGCCTTGT
GAGTTTTCTTTTGTGTTAGTTCTTTTAATAACCACTCATAAATCCTCATAGAGTATTTGTTTTCAAAAGA
CTTAACATGTTCCAGATTATATTTTATGAATTTTTTTAACTGGAAAAGATAAGGCAATATCTCTTCACTA
AAAACTAATTCTAATTTTTCGCTTGAGAACTTGGCATAGTTTGTCCACTGGAAAATCTCAAAGCCTTTAA
CCAAAGGATTCCTGATTTCCACAGTTCTCGTCATCAGCTCTCTGGTTGCTTTAGCTAATACACCATAAGC
ATTTTCCCTACTGATGTTCATCATCTGAGCGTATTGGTTATAAGTGAACGATACCGTCCGTTCTTTCCTT
GTAGGGTTTTCAATCGTGGGGTTGAGTAGTGCCACACAGCATAAAATTAGCTTGGTTTCATGCTCCGTTA
AGTCATAGCGACTAATCGCTAGTTCATTTGCTTTGAAAACAACTAATTCAGACATACATCTCAATTGGTC
TAGGTGATTTTAATCACTATACCAATTGAGATGGGCTAGTCAATGATAATTACTAGTCCTTTTCCTTTGA
GTTGTGGGTATCTGTAAATTCTGCTAGACCTTTGCTGGAAAACTTGTAAATTCTGCTAGACCCTCTGTAA
ATTCCGCTAGACCTTTGTGTGTTTTTTTTGTTTATATTCAAGTGGTTATAATTTATAGAATAAAGAAAGA
ATAAAAAAAGATAAAAAGAATAGATCCCAGCCCTGTGTATAACTCACTACTTTAGTCAGTTCCGCAGTAT
TACAAAAGGATGTCGCAAACGCTGTTTGCTCCTCTACAAAACAGACCTTAAAACCCTAAAGGCTTAAGTA
GCACCCTCGCAAGCTCGGGCAAATCGCTGAATATTCCTTTTGTCTCCGACCATCAGGCACCTGAGTCGCT
GTCTTTTTCGTGACATTCAGTTCGCTGCGCTCACGGCTCTGGCAGTGAATGGGGGTAAATGGCACTACAG
GCGCCTTTTATGGATTCATGCAAGGAAACTACCCATAATACAAGAAAAGCCCGTCACGGGCTTCTCAGGG
CGTTTTATGGCGGGTCTGCTATGTGGTGCTATCTGACTTTTTGCTGTTCAGCAGTTCCTGCCCTCTGATT
TTCCAGTCTGACCACTTCGGATTATCCCGTGACAGGTCATTCAGACTGGCTAATGCACCCAGTAAGGCAG
CGGTATCATCAACAGGCTTACCCGTCTTACTGTCCCTAGTGCTTGGATTCTCACCAATAAAAAACGCCCG
GCGGCAACCGAGCGTTCTGAACAAATCCAGATGGAGTTCTGAGGTCATTACTGGATCTATCAACAGGAGT
CCAAGCGAGCTCTCGAACCCCAGAGTCCCGCTCAGAAGAACTCGTCAAGAAGGCGATAGAAGGCGATGCG
CTGCGAATCGGGAGCGGCGATACCGTAAAGCACGAGGAAGCGGTCAGCCCATTCGCCGCCAAGCTCTTCA
GCAATATCACGGGTAGCCAACGCTATGTCCTGATAGCGGTCCGCCACACCCAGCCGGCCACAGTCGATGA
ATCCAGAAAAGCGGCCATTTTCCACCATGATATTCGGCAAGCAGGCATCGCCATGGGTCACGACGAGATC
CTCGCCGTCGGGCATGCGCGCCTTGAGCCTGGCGAACAGTTCGGCTGGCGCGAGCCCCTGATGCTCTTCG
TCCAGATCATCCTGATCGACAAGACCGGCTTCCATCCGAGTACGTGCTCGCTCGATGCGATGTTTCGCTT
GGTGGTCGAATGGGCAGGTAGCCGGATCAAGCGTATGCAGCCGCCGCATTGCATCAGCCATGATGGATAC
TTTCTCGGCAGGAGCAAGGTGAGATGACAGGAGATCCTGCCCCGGCACTTCGCCCAATAGCAGCCAGTCC
CTTCCCGCTTCAGTGACAACGTCGAGCACAGCTGCGCAAGGAACGCCCGTCGTGGCCAGCCACGATAGCC
GCGCTGCCTCGTCCTGCAGTTCATTCAGGGCACCGGACAGGTCGGTCTTGACAAAAAGAACCGGGCGCCC
CTGCGCTGACAGCCGGAACACGGCGGCATCAGAGCAGCCGATTGTCTGTTGTGCCCAGTCATAGCCGAAT
AGCCTCTCCACCCAAGCGGCCGGAGAACCTGCGTGCAATCCATCTTGTTCAATCATGCGAAACGATCCTC
ATCCTGTCTCTTGATCAGATCTTGATCCCCTGCGCCATCAGATCCTTGGCGGCAAGAAAGCCATCCAGTT
TACTTTGCAGGGCTTCCCAACCTTACCAGAGGGCGCCCCAGCTGGCAATTCCGACGTCTAAGAAACCATT
ATTATCATGACATTAACCTATAAAAATAGGCGTATCACGAGGCCCTT
