>Addgene plasmid #49721 | pVRb31_34 | addgene partial sequence | sequence record 77110 | psc101-For 5'-GATCAGATCATGATCCCCTGCGCCATCAGATCC-3'
GGCGGCAAGAAAGCCATCCAGTTTACTTTGCAGGGCTTCCCAACCTTACCAGAGGGCGCCCCAGCTGGCA
ATTCCGACGTCTAAGAAACCATTATTATCATGACATTAACCTATAAAAATAGGCGTATCACGAGGCCCTT
CAATGGCTGAAAAGAATTGTAAAAAAGATGAACGCTTTTGAATCCGGTGTCGTCTCATAAGGCAGAAAAA
CAAAAAAGGGGGATCCTGTCAATTTCCGCGATAGAGGAGGTAAAGATGAGCAAAGGAGAAGAACTTTTCA
CTGGAGTTGTCCCAATTCTTGTTGAATTAGATGGTGATGTTAATGGGCACAAATTTTCTGTCCGTGGAGA
GGGTGAAGGTGATGCTACAAACGGAAAACTCACCCTTAAATTTATTTGCACTACTGGAAAACTACCTGTT
CCGTGGCCAACACTTGTCACTACTCTGACCTATGGTGTTCAATGCTTTTCCCGTTATCCGGATCACATGA
AACGGCATGACTTTTTCAAGAGTGCCATGCCCGAAGGTTATGTACAGGAACGCACTATATCTTTCAAAGA
TGACGGGACCTACAAGACGCGTGCTGAAGTCAAGTTTGAAGGTGATACCCTTGTTAATCGTATCGAGTTA
AAGGGTATTGATTTTAAAGAAGATGGAAACATTCTTGGACACAAACTCGAGTACAACTTTAACTCACACA
ATGTATACATCACGGCAGACAAACAAAAGAATGGAATCAAAGCTAACTTCAAAATTCGCCACAACGTTGA
AGATGGTTCCGTTCAACTAGCAGACCATTATCAACAAAATACTCCAATTGGCGATGGCCCTGTCCTTTTA
CCAGACAACCATTACCTGTCGACACAATCTGTCCTTTCGAAAGATCCCAACGAAAAGCGTGACCACATGG
TCCTTCTTGAGTTTGTAACTGCTGCTGGGATTACACATGGCATGGATGAGCTCTACAAATAATAAATGTC
CAGACCTGCAGGCATGCAAGC
